Addgene plasmid #24704: GFAP-Cre
Depositing lab: Michael Sofroniew. Depositing organization: University of California, Los Angeles (UCLA). Publication: Leukocyte infiltration, neuronal degeneration, and neurite outgrowth after ablation of scar-forming, reactive astrocytes in adult transgenic mice. Bush TG, Puvanachandra N, Horner CH, Polito A, Ostenfeld T, Svendsen CN, Mucke L, Johnson MH, Sofroniew MV. Neuron. 1999 Jun . 23(2):297-308. 10.1016/S0896-6273(00)80781-3 PubMed 10399936.
Backbone
  Vector backbone: GFAP-HSV-TK
  Backbone manufacturer: Michael Sofroniew (Addgene Plasmid# 24703)
  Backbone size w/o insert (bp): 18000
  Vector type: Mammalian Expression
Growth in bacteria
  Bacterial resistance: Ampicillin, 100 μg/mL
  Growth temperature: 37°C
  Growth strain: DH5alpha
  Copy number: Unknown
Gene/Insert
  Gene/Insert name: Cre
  Species: Synthetic
  Promoter: GFAP (glial fibrillary acidic protein)
  Cloning method: Restriction Enzyme; 5′ cloning site NotI (not destroyed); 3′ cloning site SalI (not destroyed)
  Sequencing primers: 5′ T7
Terms and licenses: Academic/Nonprofit Terms; Industry Terms: Not Available to Industry
Depositor comments: A modified Cre (including an artificial intron, nuclear localization signal and HSV-TK polyA was derived from pACN (Bunting et al., (1999) Genes Dev 13: 1524-1528) to create GFAP-Cre as described in Garcia et al., (2004) Nat Neurosci. 7:1233-1241. Adaptors were used to clone Cre into the NotI/SalI sites of the GFAP-HSV-TK plasmid described in Bush et al. (1998) Cell 93:189-201. Details of the original GFAP (glial fibrillary acidic protein) promoter cassette (GFAP-lacZ) can be found in Johnson et al. (1995) Glia 13:174-184.
How to cite: GFAP-Cre was a gift from Michael Sofroniew (Addgene plasmid # 24704 ; http://n2t.net/addgene:24704 ; RRID:Addgene_24704)
