[The description below was written by a language model from this plasmid's Addgene catalogue record and the feature table of its GenBank file.]
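Description:
GFAP-Cre is a large mammalian expression plasmid in which Cre recombinase is placed under the control of a glial fibrillary acidic protein (GFAP) promoter cassette, directing recombinase expression to GFAP-expressing cells such as astrocytes. It was built on the GFAP-HSV-TK plasmid, a backbone recorded at about 18 kb, with adaptors used to place the Cre cassette into the NotI and SalI sites, both of which remain intact. The GFAP cassette itself descends from an earlier GFAP-lacZ construct. The plasmid is propagated in E. coli under ampicillin selection. The record does not state the origin of replication, and the copy number is listed as unknown.

The insert is a modified, synthetic Cre derived from the plasmid pACN. According to the depositor's notes, it carries an artificial intron, a nuclear localization signal and the HSV-TK polyadenylation signal. An intron of this kind is generally included to improve transgene expression, the NLS directs the recombinase to the nucleus where it can act on loxP-flanked DNA, and the polyA signal provides transcript termination and processing. The available sequence record covers only an 816 bp portion of the construct. Its single annotated feature is an SV40 large T antigen NLS, consistent with the described nuclear-targeted Cre, while the promoter, the rest of the Cre coding region and the backbone elements are not annotated.

The associated literature concerns transgenic mice in which astrocytes are targeted. The design suits astrocyte-directed Cre expression for recombining floxed alleles or reporters, for example in conditional deletion or lineage marking of GFAP-expressing cells.
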