LOCUS       Exported 816 bp ds-DNA linear SYN 23-MAY-2021
DEFINITION  synthetic linear DNA
ACCESSION   .
VERSION     .
KEYWORDS    GFAP-Cre
SOURCE      synthetic DNA construct
  ORGANISM  synthetic DNA construct
REFERENCE   1 (bases 1 to 816)
  AUTHORS   Bush TG, Puvanachandra N, Horner CH, Polito A, Ostenfeld T, Svendsen
            CN, Mucke L, Johnson MH, Sofroniew MV
  TITLE     Leukocyte infiltration, neuronal degeneration, and neurite outgrowth
            after ablation of scar-forming, reactive astrocytes in adult
            transgenic mice.
  JOURNAL   Neuron. 1999 Jun . 23(2):297-308.
  PUBMED    10399936
REFERENCE   2 (bases 1 to 816)
  AUTHORS   .
  TITLE     Direct Submission
  JOURNAL   Exported May 23, 2021 from SnapGene Server 1.1.58
            http://www.snapgene.com
FEATURES             Location/Qualifiers
     source          1..816
                     /organism="synthetic DNA construct"
                     /mol_type="other DNA"
     CDS             79..99
                     /codon_start=1
                     /product="nuclear localization signal of SV40 (simian virus
                     40) large T antigen"
                     /label=SV40 NLS
                     /translation="PKKKRKV"
ORIGIN
        1 gttgccttta cttctaggcc tgtacggaag tgttacttct gctctaaaag ctgcggaatt
       61 gtacccgcgg ccgccatgcc caagaagaag aggaaggtgt ccaatttact gaccgtacac
      121 caaaatttgc ctgcattacc ggtcgatgca acgagtgatg aggttcgcaa gaacctgatg
      181 gacatgttca gggatcgcca ggcgttttct gagcatacct ggaaaatgct tctgtccgtt
      241 tgccggtcgt gggcggcatg gtgcaagttg aataaccgga aatggtttcc cgcagaacct
      301 gaagatgttc gcgattatct tctatatctt caggcgcgcg gtctggcagt aaaaactatc
      361 cagcaacatt tgggccagct aaacatgctt catcgtcggt ccgggctgcc acgaccaagt
      421 gacagcaatg ctgtttcact ggttatgcgg cggatccgaa aagaaaacgt tgatgccggt
      481 gaacgtgcaa aacaggctct agcgttcgaa cgcactgatt tcgaccaggt tcgttcactc
      541 atggaaaata gcgatcgctg ccaggatata cgtaatctgg catttctggg gattgcttat
      601 aacaccctgt tacgtatagc cgaaattgcc aggatcaggg ttaaagatat ctcacgtact
      661 gacggtggga gaatgttaat ccatattggc agaacgaaaa cgctggttag caccgcaggt
      721 gtagagaagg cacttagcct gggggtaact aaactggtcg agcgatggat ttccgtctct
      781 ggtgtagctg atgatccgaa taactacctg ttttgc
//
