>Addgene plasmid #24704 | GFAP-Cre | addgene partial sequence | sequence record 131593 | TK-seq-15 5'-GGTCCCGGATCCGGTGGTGG-3'
GGATGTTGCCTTTACTTCTAGGCCTGTACGGAAGTGTTACTTCTGCTCTAAAAGCTGCGGAATTGTACCC
GCGGCCGCCATGCCCAAGAAGAAGAGGAAGGTGTCCAATTTACTGACCGTACACCAAAATTTGCCTGCAT
TACCGGTCGATGCAACGAGTGATGAGGTTCGCAAGAACCTGATGGACATGTTCAGGGATCGCCAGGCGTT
TTCTGAGCATACCTGGAAAATGCTTCTGTCCGTTTGCCGGTCGTGGGCGGCATGGTGCAAGTTGAATAAC
CGGAAATGGTTTCCCGCAGAACCTGAAGATGTTCGCGATTATCTTCTATATCTTCAGGCGCGCGGTCTGG
CAGTAAAAACTATCCAGCAACATTTGGGCCAGCTAAACATGCTTCATCGTCGGTCCGGGCTGCCACGACC
AAGTGACAGCAATGCTGTTTCACTGGTTATGCGGCGGATCCGAAAAGAAAACGTTGATGCCGGTGAACGT
GCAAAACAGGCTCTAGCGTTCGAACGCACTGATTTCGACCAGGTTCGTTCACTCATGGAAAATAGCGATC
GCTGCCAGGATATACGTAATCTGGCATTTCTGGGGATTGCTTATAACACCCTGTTACGTATAGCCGAAAT
TGCCAGGATCAGGGTTAAAGATATCTCACGTACTGACGGTGGGAGAATGTTAATCCATATTGGCAGAACG
AAAACGCTGGTTAGCACCGCAGGTGTAGAGAAGGCACTTAGCCTGGGGGTAACTAAACTGGTCGAGCGAT
GGATTTCCGTCTCTGGTGTAGCTGATGATCCGAATAACTACCTGTTTTGCCGGGTCAGAAAAAA
